Addgene plasmid #200063: R338G/V339P-LOXL2
Purpose: Point mutant of hLOXL2 resistant to processing by Factor Xa
Depositing lab: Lakshmi Santhanam. Depositing organization: Johns Hopkins University and School of Medicine. Publication: Lysyl oxidase-like 2 processing by factor Xa modulates its activity and substrate preference. Wang H, Poe A, Martinez Yus M, Pak L, Nandakumar K, Santhanam L. Commun Biol. 2023 Apr 7;6(1):375. doi: 10.1038/s42003-023-04748-8. PubMed 37029269.
Backbone
  Vector backbone: pcDNA3.1
  Vector type: Mammalian Expression
Growth in bacteria
  Bacterial resistance: Ampicillin, 100 μg/mL
  Growth temperature: 37°C
  Growth strain: DH5alpha
  Copy number: Unknown
Gene/Insert
  Gene/Insert name: human lysyl oxidase like 2 (alt name: LOXL2)
  Species: H. sapiens (human)
  Mutation: S300P mutation
  GenBank ID: NM_002318.3
  Entrez Gene: LOXL2 (a.k.a. LOR, LOR2, WS9-14)
  Tag / fusion protein: His (C terminal on insert)
  Cloning method: Unknown
  Sequencing primers: 5′ T7; 3′ BGH
Terms and licenses: Academic/Nonprofit Terms; Industry Terms: Not Available to Industry
How to cite: R338G/V339P-LOXL2 was a gift from Lakshmi Santhanam (Addgene plasmid # 200063 ; http://n2t.net/addgene:200063 ; RRID:Addgene_200063)
