[The description below was written by a language model from this plasmid's Addgene catalogue record and pLannotate feature annotations shown in this document.]
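Description:
R338G/V339P-LOXL2 is a mammalian expression plasmid built on a pcDNA3.1 backbone that carries the human lysyl oxidase-like 2 (LOXL2) coding sequence. It is propagated in E. coli through a high-copy ColE1/pUC-type origin and selected with ampicillin via the β-lactamase gene. An f1 origin is also present. For selection in mammalian cells, the backbone carries a neomycin phosphotransferase cassette driven by the SV40 enhancer/early promoter and terminated by an SV40 polyadenylation signal. Several short annotations (lacI, bom, HIV-1 LTR, ble and an extra SV40 promoter fragment) appear to be partial sequence matches rather than functional elements.

The LOXL2 open reading frame is transcribed from the human cytomegalovirus immediate-early enhancer and promoter and terminated by the bovine growth hormone polyadenylation signal. A T7 promoter upstream of the insert serves as a sequencing primer site and could support in vitro transcription. The coding sequence is flanked by attB1 and attB2 sites, which suggests it was introduced by Gateway recombination, although the record lists the cloning method as unknown. A C-terminal His tag is recorded, consistent with the short 6xHis-type match annotated just downstream of attB2, and it allows detection or affinity purification of the expressed protein.

According to its name and stated purpose, the construct encodes a point mutant of human LOXL2 (R338G/V339P) that resists proteolytic processing by Factor Xa. This makes it useful for comparing the activity and substrate preference of unprocessed and cleaved LOXL2. The mutation field of the record instead lists S300P, and this discrepancy cannot be resolved from the information given.
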