Features (pLannotate 1.2.2; 23 found; start..end, strand, type, name):
      3..24      -  protein_bind   CAP binding site: CAP binding activates transcription in the presence of cAMP. E. coli catabolite activator protein
     37..129     -  CDS            lacI (fragment): lac repressor; lacI; The lac repressor binds to the lac operator to inhibit transcription in E. coli. This inhibition can be relieved by adding lactose or isopropyl-β-D-thiogalactopyranoside (IPTG).
    312..900     -  rep_origin     ori: high-copy-number ColE1/pMB1/pBR322/pUC origin of replication
   1071..1931    -  CDS            AmpR: β-lactamase; bla; confers resistance to ampicillin, carbenicillin, and related antibiotics
   1932..2036    -  promoter       AmpR promoter: bla
   2095..2147    -  misc_feature   bom (fragment): basis of mobility region from pBR322
   2302..2681    +  enhancer       CMV enhancer: human cytomegalovirus immediate early enhancer
   2682..2885    +  promoter       CMV promoter: human cytomegalovirus (CMV) immediate early promoter
   2881..2914    +  LTR            5' LTR (truncated) (fragment): truncated 5' long terminal repeat (LTR) from HIV-1
   2930..2948    +  promoter       T7 promoter: promoter for bacteriophage T7 RNA polymerase
   3017..3041    +  protein_bind   attB1: mutant version of attB; recombination site for the Gateway® BP reaction BP Clonase™
   3047..5368    +  CDS            LOXL2: LOXL2_HUMAN - Experimental evidence at protein level: Swiss-Prot protein existence level 1. Mediates the post-translational oxidative deamination of lysine residues on target proteins leading to the formation of deaminated lysine (allysine) (PubMed:27735137). Acts as a transcription corepressor and specifically mediates deamination of trimethylated 'Lys-4' of histone H3 (H3K4me3), a specific tag for epigenetic transcriptional activation (PubMed:27735137). Shows no activity against histone H3 when it is trimethylated on 'Lys-9' (H3K9me3) or 'Lys-27' (H3K27me3) or when 'Lys-4' is monomethylated
   5373..5397    -  protein_bind   attB2: mutant version of attB; recombination site for the Gateway® BP reaction BP Clonase™
   5465..5482    +  CDS            capTEV™ (fragment): composite tag for in vivo biotinylation, TEV protease cleavage, and 6xHis tagging
   5532..5756    +  polyA_signal   bGH poly(A) signal: bovine growth hormone polyadenylation signal
   5760..5781    +  promoter       SV40 promoter (fragment): SV40 enhancer and early promoter
   5802..6230    +  rep_origin     f1 ori (sequence partly withheld): f1 bacteriophage origin of replication; arrow indicates direction of (+) strand synthesis
   6244..6573    +  promoter       SV40 promoter: SV40 enhancer and early promoter
   6640..7431    +  CDS            neo: KKA2_KLEPN - Also known as kan, nptII. Experimental evidence at protein level: Swiss-Prot protein existence level 1. Resistance to kanamycin, neomycin, paromomycin, ribostamycin, butirosin and gentamicin B. From Klebsiella pneumoniae.
   7455..7613    +  CDS            ble (fragment): BLE_KLEPN - Experimental evidence at protein level: Swiss-Prot protein existence level 1. Binding protein with a strong affinity to the bleomycin family of antibiotics. Binds to CL990; an antimitotic-antibiotic compound. From Klebsiella pneumoniae.
   7608..7729    +  polyA_signal   SV40 poly(A) signal: SV40 polyadenylation signal
   7802..7818    -  protein_bind   lac operator: The lac repressor binds to the lac operator to inhibit transcription in E. coli. This inhibition can be relieved by adding lactose or isopropyl-β-D-thiogalactopyranoside (IPTG). lac repressor encoded by lacI
   7826..7856    -  promoter       lac promoter: promoter for the E. coli lac operon
>Addgene plasmid #200063 | R338G/V339P-LOXL2 | addgene full sequence | sequence record 401160 | Addgene NGS Result
TAATGAGTGAGCTAACTCACATTAATTGCGTTGCGCTCACTGCCCGCTTTCCAGTCGGGAAACCTGTCGT
GCCAGCTGCATTAATGAATCGGCCAACGCGCGGGGAGAGGCGGTTTGCGTATTGGGCGCTCTTCCGCTTC
CTCGCTCACTGACTCGCTGCGCTCGGTCGTTCGGCTGCGGCGAGCGGTATCAGCTCACTCAAAGGCGGTA
ATACGGTTATCCACAGAATCAGGGGATAACGCAGGAAAGAACATGTGAGCAAAAGGCCAGCAAAAGGCCA
GGAACCGTAAAAAGGCCGCGTTGCTGGCGTTTTTCCATAGGCTCCGCCCCCCTGACGAGCATCACAAAAA
TCGACGCTCAAGTCAGAGGTGGCGAAACCCGACAGGACTATAAAGATACCAGGCGTTTCCCCCTGGAAGC
TCCCTCGTGCGCTCTCCTGTTCCGACCCTGCCGCTTACCGGATACCTGTCCGCCTTTCTCCCTTCGGGAA
GCGTGGCGCTTTCTCATAGCTCACGCTGTAGGTATCTCAGTTCGGTGTAGGTCGTTCGCTCCAAGCTGGG
CTGTGTGCACGAACCCCCCGTTCAGCCCGACCGCTGCGCCTTATCCGGTAACTATCGTCTTGAGTCCAAC
CCGGTAAGACACGACTTATCGCCACTGGCAGCAGCCACTGGTAACAGGATTAGCAGAGCGAGGTATGTAG
GCGGTGCTACAGAGTTCTTGAAGTGGTGGCCTAACTACGGCTACACTAGAAGAACAGTATTTGGTATCTG
CGCTCTGCTGAAGCCAGTTACCTTCGGAAAAAGAGTTGGTAGCTCTTGATCCGGCAAACAAACCACCGCT
GGTAGCGGTGGTTTTTTTGTTTGCAAGCAGCAGATTACGCGCAGAAAAAAAGGATCTCAAGAAGATCCTT
TGATCTTTTCTACGGGGTCTGACGCTCAGTGGAACGAAAACTCACGTTAAGGGATTTTGGTCATGAGATT
ATCAAAAAGGATCTTCACCTAGATCCTTTTAAATTAAAAATGAAGTTTTAAATCAATCTAAAGTATATAT
GAGTAAACTTGGTCTGACAGTTACCAATGCTTAATCAGTGAGGCACCTATCTCAGCGATCTGTCTATTTC
GTTCATCCATAGTTGCCTGACTCCCCGTCGTGTAGATAACTACGATACGGGAGGGCTTACCATCTGGCCC
CAGTGCTGCAATGATACCGCGAGACCCACGCTCACCGGCTCCAGATTTATCAGCAATAAACCAGCCAGCC
GGAAGGGCCGAGCGCAGAAGTGGTCCTGCAACTTTATCCGCCTCCATCCAGTCTATTAATTGTTGCCGGG
AAGCTAGAGTAAGTAGTTCGCCAGTTAATAGTTTGCGCAACGTTGTTGCCATTGCTACAGGCATCGTGGT
GTCACGCTCGTCGTTTGGTATGGCTTCATTCAGCTCCGGTTCCCAACGATCAAGGCGAGTTACATGATCC
CCCATGTTGTGCAAAAAAGCGGTTAGCTCCTTCGGTCCTCCGATCGTTGTCAGAAGTAAGTTGGCCGCAG
TGTTATCACTCATGGTTATGGCAGCACTGCATAATTCTCTTACTGTCATGCCATCCGTAAGATGCTTTTC
TGTGACTGGTGAGTACTCAACCAAGTCATTCTGAGAATAGTGTATGCGGCGACCGAGTTGCTCTTGCCCG
GCGTCAATACGGGATAATACCGCGCCACATAGCAGAACTTTAAAAGTGCTCATCATTGGAAAACGTTCTT
CGGGGCGAAAACTCTCAAGGATCTTACCGCTGTTGAGATCCAGTTCGATGTAACCCACTCGTGCACCCAA
CTGATCTTCAGCATCTTTTACTTTCACCAGCGTTTCTGGGTGAGCAAAAACAGGAAGGCAAAATGCCGCA
AAAAAGGGAATAAGGGCGACACGGAAATGTTGAATACTCATACTCTTCCTTTTTCAATATTATTGAAGCA
TTTATCAGGGTTATTGTCTCATGAGCGGATACATATTTGAATGTATTTAGAAAAATAAACAAATAGGGGT
TCCGCGCACATTTCCCCGAAAAGTGCCACCTGACGTCGACGGATCGGGAGATCTCCCGATCCCCTATGGT
GCACTCTCAGTACAATCTGCTCTGATGCCGCATAGTTAAGCCAGTATCTGCTCCCTGCTTGTGTGTTGGA
GGTCGCTGAGTAGTGCGCGAGCAAAATTTAAGCTACAACAAGGCAAGGCTTGACCGACAATTGCATGAAG
AATCTGCTTAGGGTTAGGCGTTTTGCGCTGCTTCGCGATGTACGGGCCAGATATACGCGTTGACATTGAT
TATTGACTAGTTATTAATAGTAATCAATTACGGGGTCATTAGTTCATAGCCCATATATGGAGTTCCGCGT
TACATAACTTACGGTAAATGGCCCGCCTGGCTGACCGCCCAACGACCCCCGCCCATTGACGTCAATAATG
ACGTATGTTCCCATAGTAACGCCAATAGGGACTTTCCATTGACGTCAATGGGTGGAGTATTTACGGTAAA
CTGCCCACTTGGCAGTACATCAAGTGTATCATATGCCAAGTACGCCCCCTATTGACGTCAATGACGGTAA
ATGGCCCGCCTGGCATTATGCCCAGTACATGACCTTATGGGACTTTCCTACTTGGCAGTACATCTACGTA
TTAGTCATCGCTATTACCATGGTGATGCGGTTTTGGCAGTACATCAATGGGCGTGGATAGCGGTTTGACT
CACGGGGATTTCCAAGTCTCCACCCCATTGACGTCAATGGGAGTTTGTTTTGGCACCAAAATCAACGGGA
CTTTCCAAAATGTCGTAACAACTCCGCCCCATTGACGCAAATGGGCGGTAGGCGTGTACGGTGGGAGGTC
TATATAAGCAGAGCTCTCTGGCTAACTAGAGAACCCACTGCTTACTGGCTTATCGAAATTAATACGACTC
ACTATAGGGAGACCCAAGCTGGCTAGCGTTTAAACGGGCCCTCTAGACTCGAGCGGCCGCCATGCAATTG
ATTAATACAAGTTTGTACAAAAAAGCAGGCTCCACCATGGAGAGGCCTCTGTGCTCCCACCTCTGCAGCT
GCCTGGCTATGCTGGCCCTCCTGTCCCCCCTGAGCCTGGCACAGTATGACAGCTGGCCCCATTACCCCGA
GTACTTCCAGCAACCGGCTCCTGAGTATCACCAGCCCCAGGCCCCCGCCAACGTGGCCAAGATTCAGCTG
CGCCTGGCTGGGCAGAAGAGGAAGCACAGCGAGGGCCGGGTGGAGGTGTACTATGATGGCCAGTGGGGCA
CCGTGTGCGATGACGACTTCTCCATCCACGCTGCCCACGTCGTCTGCCGGGAGCTGGGCTACGTGGAGGC
CAAGTCCTGGACTGCCAGCTCCTCCTACGGCAAGGGAGAAGGGCCCATCTGGTTAGACAATCTCCACTGT
ACTGGCAACGAGGCGACCCTTGCAGCATGCACCTCCAATGGCTGGGGCGTCACTGACTGCAAGCACACGG
AGGATGTCGGTGTGGTGTGCAGCGACAAAAGGATTCCTGGGTTCAAATTTGACAATTCGTTGATCAACCA
GATAGAGAACCTGAATATCCAGGTGGAGGACATTCGGATTCGAGCCATCCTCTCAACCTACCGCAAGCGC
ACCCCAGTGATGGAGGGCTACGTGGAGGTGAAGGAGGGCAAGACCTGGAAGCAGATCTGTGACAAGCACT
GGACGGCCAAGAATTCCCGCGTGGTCTGCGGCATGTTTGGCTTCCCTGGGGAGAGGACATACAATACCAA
AGTGTACAAAATGTTTGCCTCACGGAGGAAGCAGCGCTACTGGCCATTCTCCATGGACTGCACCGGCACA
GAGGCCCACATCTCCAGCTGCAAGCTGGGCCCCCAGGTGTCACTGGACCCCATGAAGAATGTCACCTGCG
AGAATGGGCTACCGGCCGTGGTGAGTTGTGTGCCTGGGCAGGTCTTCAGCCCTGACGGACCCTCGAGATT
CCGGAAAGCGTACAAGCCAGAGCAACCCCTGGTGCGACTGAGAGGCGGTGCCTACATCGGGGAGGGCGGC
CCGGAGGTGCTCAAAAATGGAGAGTGGGGGACCGTCTGCGACGACAAGTGGGACCTGGTGTCGGCCAGTG
TGGTCTGCAGAGAGCTGGGCTTTGGGAGTGCCAAAGAGGCAGTCACTGGCTCCCGACTGGGGCAAGGGAT
CGGACCCATCCACCTCAACGAGATCCAGTGCACAGGCAATGAGAAGTCCATTATAGACTGCAAGTTCAAT
GCCGAGTCTCAGGGCTGCAACCACGAGGAGGATGCTGGTGTGAGATGCAACACCCCTGCCATGGGCTTGC
AGAAGAAGCTGCGCCTGAACGGCGGCCGCAATCCCTACGAGGGCCGAGTGGAGGTGCTGGTGGAGAGAAA
CGGGTCCCTTGTGTGGGGGATGGTGTGTGGCCAAAACTGGGGCATCGTGGAGGCCATGGTGGTCTGCCGC
CAGCTGGGCCTGGGATTCGCCAGCAACGCCTTCCAGGAGACCTGGTATTGGCACGGAGATGTCAACAGCA
ACAAAGTGGTCATGAGTGGAGTGAAGTGCTCGGGAACGGAGCTGTCCCTGGCGCACTGCCGCCACGACGG
GGAGGACGTGGCCTGCCCCCAGGGCGGAGTGCAGTACGGGGCCGGAGTTGCCTGCTCAGAAACCGCCCCT
GACCTGGTCCTCAATGCGGAGATGGTGCAGCAGACCACCTACCTGGAGGACCGGCCCATGTTCCTGCTGC
AGTGTGCCATGGAGGAGAACTGCCTCTCGGCCTCAGCCGCGCAGACCGACCCCACCACGGGCTACCGCCG
GCTCCTGCGCTTCTCCTCCCAGATCCACAACAATGGCCAGTCCGACTTCCGGCCCAAGAACGGCCGCCAC
GCGTGGATCTGGCACGACTGTCACAGGCACTACCACAGCATGGAGGTGTTCACCCACTATGACCTGCTGA
ACCTCAATGGCACCAAGGTGGCAGAGGGCCACAAGGCCAGCTTCTGCTTGGAGGACACAGAATGTGAAGG
AGACATCCAGAAGAATTACGAGTGTGCCAACTTCGGCGATCAGGGCATCACCATGGGCTGCTGGGACATG
TACCGCCATGACATCGACTGCCAGTGGGTTGACATCACTGACGTGCCCCCTGGAGACTACCTGTTCCAGG
TTGTTATTAACCCCAACTTCGAGGTTGCAGAATCCGATTACTCCAACAACATCATGAAATGCAGGAGCCG
CTATGACGGCCACCGCATCTGGATGTACAACTGCCACATAGGTGGTTCCTTCAGCGAAGAGACGGAAAAA
AAGTTTGAGCACTTCAGCGGGCTCTTAAACAACCAGCTGTCCCCGCAGTTGGACCCAGCTTTCTTGTACA
AAGTGGTCCTCGAGGTACCAAGCTTTCTAGAACAAAAACTCATCTCAGAAGAGGATCTGAATAGCGCCGT
CGACCATCATCATCATCATCATTGAGTTTAAACGGTCTCCAGCTTAAGTTTAAACCGCTGATCAGCCTCG
ACTGTGCCTTCTAGTTGCCAGCCATCTGTTGTTTGCCCCTCCCCCGTGCCTTCCTTGACCCTGGAAGGTG
CCACTCCCACTGTCCTTTCCTAATAAAATGAGGAAATTGCATCGCATTGTCTGAGTAGGTGTCATTCTAT
TCTGGGGGGTGGGGTGGGGCAGGACAGCAAGGGGGAGGATTGGGAAGACAATAGCAGGCATGCTGGGGAT
GCGGTGGGCTCTATGGCTTCTGAGGCGGAAAGAACCAGCTGGGGCTCTAGGGGGTATCCCC
[124 nt withheld, positions 5802-5925]
C
[91 nt withheld, positions 5927-6017]
A
[49 nt withheld, positions 6019-6067]
CCTTTGACGTTGGAGTCCACGTTCTTT
[37 nt withheld, positions 6095-6131]
ACCCTATCTCGGTCTATTCTTTTGATTTATAAGGGATTTTGCCGATTTCGGCCTATTGGTTAAAAAATGA
GCTGATTTAACAAAAATTTAACGCGAATTAATTCTGTGGAATGTGTGTCAGTTAGGGTGTGGAAAGTCCC
CAGGCTCCCCAGCAGGCAGAAGTATGCAAAGCATGCATCTCAATTAGTCAGCAACCAGGTGTGGAAAGTC
CCCAGGCTCCCCAGCAGGCAGAAGTATGCAAAGCATGCATCTCAATTAGTCAGCAACCATAGTCCCGCCC
CTAACTCCGCCCATCCCGCCCCTAACTCCGCCCAGTTCCGCCCATTCTCCGCCCCATGGCTGACTAATTT
TTTTTATTTATGCAGAGGCCGAGGCCGCCTCTGCCTCTGAGCTATTCCAGAAGTAGTGAGGAGGCTTTTT
TGGAGGCCTAGGCTTTTGCAAAAAGCTCCCGGGAGCTTGTATATCCATTTTCGGATCTGATCAAGAGACA
GGATGAGGATCGTTTCGCATGATTGAACAAGATGGATTGCACGCAGGTTCTCCGGCCGCTTGGGTGGAGA
GGCTATTCGGCTATGACTGGGCACAACAGACAATCGGCTGCTCTGATGCCGCCGTGTTCCGGCTGTCAGC
GCAGGGGCGCCCGGTTCTTTTTGTCAAGACCGACCTGTCCGGTGCCCTGAATGAACTGCAGGACGAGGCA
GCGCGGCTATCGTGGCTGGCCACGACGGGCGTTCCTTGCGCAGCTGTGCTCGACGTTGTCACTGAAGCGG
GAAGGGACTGGCTGCTATTGGGCGAAGTGCCGGGGCAGGATCTCCTGTCATCTCACCTTGCTCCTGCCGA
GAAAGTATCCATCATGGCTGATGCAATGCGGCGGCTGCATACGCTTGATCCGGCTACCTGCCCATTCGAC
CACCAAGCGAAACATCGCATCGAGCGAGCACGTACTCGGATGGAAGCCGGTCTTGTCGATCAGGATGATC
TGGACGAAGAGCATCAGGGGCTCGCGCCAGCCGAACTGTTCGCCAGGCTCAAGGCGCGCATGCCCGACGG
CGAGGATCTCGTCGTGACCCATGGCGATGCCTGCTTGCCGAATATCATGGTGGAAAATGGCCGCTTTTCT
GGATTCATCGACTGTGGCCGGCTGGGTGTGGCGGACCGCTATCAGGACATAGCGTTGGCTACCCGTGATA
TTGCTGAAGAGCTTGGCGGCGAATGGGCTGACCGCTTCCTCGTGCTTTACGGTATCGCCGCTCCCGATTC
GCAGCGCATCGCCTTCTATCGCCTTCTTGACGAGTTCTTCTGAGCGGGACTCTGGGGTTCGAAATGACCG
ACCAAGCGACGCCCAACCTGCCATCACGAGATTTCGATTCCACCGCCGCCTTCTATGAAAGGTTGGGCTT
CGGAATCGTTTTCCGGGACGCCGGCTGGATGATCCTCCAGCGCGGGGATCTCATGCTGGAGTTCTTCGCC
CACCCCAACTTGTTTATTGCAGCTTATAATGGTTACAAATAAAGCAATAGCATCACAAATTTCACAAATA
AAGCATTTTTTTCACTGCATTCTAGTTGTGGTTTGTCCAAACTCATCAATGTATCTTATCATGTCTGTAT
ACCGTCGACCTCTAGCTAGAGCTTGGCGTAATCATGGTCATAGCTGTTTCCTGTGTGAAATTGTTATCCG
CTCACAATTCCACACAACATACGAGCCGGAAGCATAAAGTGTAAAGCCTGGGGTGCC
